>Addgene plasmid #193659 | pCMV-RVR-ABE8e-V106W | addgene full sequence | sequence record 422134 | Addgene NGS Result
GGGTTTACCACAGCCTTTACCGGCTTCTTCGACAATAGAGAGAATATGTTCTCTGAAGAGGCCAAATCCA
CTAGCATCGCCTTTCGCTGCATAAACGAGAACCTGACTAGGTACATCAGCAATATGGACATCTTTGAGAA
AGTCGATGCCATATTCGACAAACATGAGGTGCAGGAGATTAAGGAGAAGATCCTGAACTCAGATTACGAT
GTCGAAGATTTCTTCGAGGGAGAGTTCTTCAACTTCGTGCTCACACAAGAGGGCATTGATGTGTACAATG
CAATCATTGGAGGGTTCGTGACAGAGAGTGGCGAGAAGATAAAGGGCCTGAACGAGTATATCAACCTCTA
CAACCAGAAAACCAAGCAGAAACTGCCTAAGTTCAAGCCACTGTACAAACAAGTGCTCTCAGATAGGGAA
AGCCTGAGCTTCTACGGTGAAGGGTATACATCAGATGAAGAAGTGCTCGAAGTGTTCCGCAACACCCTCA
ATAAGAACAGTGAAATCTTCTCTTCAATCAAGAAGCTGGAGAAACTGTTCAAGAATTTCGATGAGTACTC
CTCTGCCGGAATCTTTGTGAAGAATGGCCCTGCAATATCCACTATTAGCAAAGACATCTTTGGCGAGTGG
AACGTTATCAGGGATAAGTGGAATGCCGAGTACGATGATATTCATCTCAAGAAGAAAGCCGTGGTTACAG
AGAAATACGAGGATGATAGACGCAAGAGCTTTAAGAAGATTGGTAGCTTCTCTCTCGAACAGCTGCAGGA
GTACGCCGACGCTGACCTGTCAGTCGTGGAGAAACTCAAGGAGATCATAATCCAGAAGGTGGATGAAATC
TACAAAGTGTATGGAAGCTCTGAGAAACTCTTCGATGCAGACTTTGTTCTGGAGAAGAGTCTGAAGAAGA
ACGACGCAGTGGTTGCTATCATGAAGGACCTGCTGGATTCTGTTAAGTCTTTCGAGAATTACATTAAGGC
ATTCTTTGGTGAAGGGAAGGAGACAAATAGGGACGAGAGCTTCTATGGCGACTTTGTTCTGGCCTACGAC
ATCCTCCTCAAGGTTGACCACATCTATGACGCTATACGGAATTACGTTACCCAGAAGCCCTATAGCAAAG
ACAAGTTCAAGCTGTATTTCCAGAATCCACAGTTTATGAGGGGGTGGGATAAAGACGTTGAAACAGATCG
CAGGGCCACTATCCTGCGGTACGGCAGCAAATACTATCTGGCTATCATGGATAAGAAGTACGCCAAATGC
CTCCAGAAGATCGACAAGGACGACGTGAACGGTAACTACGAGAAGATCAATTACAAGCTCCTGCCAGGAC
CTAACAAGATGCTGCCCAAGGTGTTCTTCTCCAAGAAATGGATGGCCTACTATAACCCAAGCGAGGACAT
TCAGAAGATATACAAGAATGGGACATTCAAGAAGGGCGATATGTTCAACCTCAACGACTGCCACAAGCTG
ATTGATTTCTTCAAGGATAGCATTTCTCGCTATCCCAAGTGGTCTAATGCATACGATTTCAACTTCAGCG
AGACTGAGAAGTACAAAGACATCGCTGGCTTCTACCGGGAGGTGGAAGAGCAAGGCTATAAGGTGTCATT
CGAATCCGCTTCTAAGAAGGAAGTGGATAAGCTCGTGGAAGAGGGTAAGCTGTACATGTTCCAGATATAC
AACAAAGACTTCAGCGATAAGAGCCACGGCACTCCAAACCTCCATACTATGTATTTCAAGCTGCTGTTTG
ACGAGAACAACCACGGACAGATTAGGCTGTCAGGAGGCGCAGAACTCTTCATGCGCAGAGCTTCACTGAA
GAAGGAGGAACTCGTTGTCCACCCAGCCAATAGCCCTATAGCCAATAAGAATCCAGACAATCCTAAGAAA
ACCACTACTCTGTCTTACGATGTGTATAAGGATAAGAGATTCTCTGAAGATCAGTACGAACTGCACATAC
CCATTGCCATTAACAAGTGCCCTAAGAACATCTTCAAGATTAACACAGAGGTTAGAGTGCTCCTGAAACA
CGACGATAACCCTTATGTTATAGGCATTGCTCGCGGAGAGAGAAACCTGCTGTACATCGTCGTGGTGGAC
GGCAAAGGCAACATCGTAGAACAGTACAGTCTCAATGAAATCATTAACAATTTCAACGGAATCCGCATTA
AGACCGACTACCATTCTCTCCTCGACAAGAAGGAGAAAGAAAGGTTCGAAGCAAGACAGAATTGGACAAG
TATAGAGAATATCAAAGAACTGAAGGCTGGGTACATCTCTCAGGTTGTGCACAAGATATGTGAGCTGGTG
GAGAAGTACGACGCTGTTATCGCCCTCGCGGACCTGAATAGCGGCTTCAAGAACTCCAGGGTGAAGGTGG
AGAAGCAGGTGTATCAGAAGTTCGAGAAGATGCTGATCGACAAGCTCAACTATATGGTGGACAAGAAATC
CAATCCTTGCGCTACTGGTGGAGCCCTGAAGGGCTATCAAATCACCAATAAGTTCGAATCTTTCAAGTCT
ATGAGCACCCAGAATGGCTTCATCTTCTACATACCCGCATGGCTGACATCCAAGATTGATCCCTCTACCG
GATTTGTTAATCTGCTCAAGACTAAGTACACCTCTATTGCTGACTCAAAGAAGTTCATATCATCATTTGA
CCGCATCATGTACGTGCCAGAAGAGGACCTGTTCGAGTTTGCCCTGGATTACAAGAATTTCTCTCGGACT
GACGCCGACTACATCAAGAAGTGGAAGCTCTACTCTTATGGTAATCGGATTCGCATATTCCGCAATCCCA
AGAAGAATAACGTGTTCGATTGGGAGGAAGTTTGCCTCACCAGCGCTTACAAGGAGCTGTTCAATAAGTA
TGGGATTAACTACCAGCAGGGCGACATAAGAGCCCTGCTGTGCGAACAATCTGATAAGGCATTCTATTCC
TCTTTCATGGCACTGATGTCACTGATGCTGCAAATGCGCAATTCCATCACCGGAAGAACAGACGTGGCCT
TTCTGATCTCTCCTGTCAAGAACTCAGATGGCATCTTCTACGATTCCCGCAACTATGAAGCACAGGAGAA
TGCTATCCTGCCTAAGAATGCCGATGCAAATGGAGCCTATAACATCGCCAGAAAGGTCCTCTGGGCCATA
GGACAATTCAAGAAAGCTGAAGATGAGAAGCTGGACAAGGTGAAGATCGCCATTTCAAACAAAGAGTGGC
TCGAATATGCTCAGACCTCAGTGAAGCATGGATCATCTGGCGGCTCAAAAAGAACCGCCGACGGCAGCGA
ATTCGAGCCCAAGAAGAAGAGGAAAGTCGGCTCGGGCCAGTGTACTAATTATGCTCTCTTGAAATTGGCT
GGAGATGTTGAGAGCAACCCAGGTCCCGTGAGCAAGGGCGAGGAGCTGTTCACCGGGGTGGTGCCCATCC
TGGTCGAGCTGGACGGCGACGTAAACGGCCACAAGTTCAGCGTGTCCGGCGAGGGCGAGGGCGATGCCAC
CTACGGCAAGCTGACCCTGAAGTTCATCTGCACCACCGGCAAGCTGCCCGTGCCCTGGCCCACCCTCGTG
ACCACCCTGACCTACGGCGTGCAGTGCTTCAGCCGCTACCCCGACCACATGAAGCAGCACGACTTCTTCA
AGTCCGCCATGCCCGAAGGCTACGTCCAGGAGCGCACCATCTTCTTCAAGGACGACGGCAACTACAAGAC
CCGCGCCGAGGTGAAGTTCGAGGGCGACACCCTGGTGAACCGCATCGAGCTGAAGGGCATCGACTTCAAG
GAGGACGGCAACATCCTGGGGCACAAGCTGGAGTACAACTACAACAGCCACAACGTCTATATCATGGCCG
ACAAGCAGAAGAACGGCATCAAGGTGAACTTCAAGATCCGCCACAACATCGAGGACGGCAGCGTGCAGCT
CGCCGACCACTACCAGCAGAACACCCCCATCGGCGACGGCCCCGTGCTGCTGCCCGACAACCACTACCTG
AGCACCCAGTCCGCCCTGAGCAAAGACCCCAACGAGAAGCGCGATCACATGGTCCTGCTGGAGTTCGTGA
CCGCCGCCGGGATCACTCTCGGCATGGACGAGCTGTACAAGTAAATCATCACCATCACCATTGAGTTTAA
ACCCGCTGATCAGCCTCGACTGTGCCTTCTAGTTGCCAGCCATCTGTTGTTTGCCCCTCCCCCGTGCCTT
CCTTGACCCTGGAAGGTGCCACTCCCACTGTCCTTTCCTAATAAAATGAGGAAATTGCATCGCATTGTCT
GAGTAGGTGTCATTCTATTCTGGGGGGTGGGGTGGGGCAGGACAGCAAGGGGGAGGATTGGGAAGACAAT
AGCAGGCATGCTGGGGATGCGGTGGGCTCTATGGCTTCTGAGGCGGAAAGAACCAGCTGGGGCTCGATAC
CGTCGACCTCTAGCTAGAGCTTGGCGTAATCATGGTCATAGCTGTTTCCTGTGTGAAATTGTTATCCGCT
CACAATTCCACACAACATACGAGCCGGAAGCATAAAGTGTAAAGCCTAGGGTGCCTAATGAGTGAGCTAA
CTCACATTAATTGCGTTGCGCTCACTGCCCGCTTTCCAGTCGGGAAACCTGTCGTGCCAGCTGCATTAAT
GAATCGGCCAACGCGCGGGGAGAGGCGGTTTGCGTATTGGGCGCTCTTCCGCTTCCTCGCTCACTGACTC
GCTGCGCTCGGTCGTTCGGCTGCGGCGAGCGGTATCAGCTCACTCAAAGGCGGTAATACGGTTATCCACA
GAATCAGGGGATAACGCAGGAAAGAACATGTGAGCAAAAGGCCAGCAAAAGGCCAGGAACCGTAAAAAGG
CCGCGTTGCTGGCGTTTTTCCATAGGCTCCGCCCCCCTGACGAGCATCACAAAAATCGACGCTCAAGTCA
GAGGTGGCGAAACCCGACAGGACTATAAAGATACCAGGCGTTTCCCCCTGGAAGCTCCCTCGTGCGCTCT
CCTGTTCCGACCCTGCCGCTTACCGGATACCTGTCCGCCTTTCTCCCTTCGGGAAGCGTGGCGCTTTCTC
ATAGCTCACGCTGTAGGTATCTCAGTTCGGTGTAGGTCGTTCGCTCCAAGCTGGGCTGTGTGCACGAACC
CCCCGTTCAGCCCGACCGCTGCGCCTTATCCGGTAACTATCGTCTTGAGTCCAACCCGGTAAGACACGAC
TTATCGCCACTGGCAGCAGCCACTGGTAACAGGATTAGCAGAGCGAGGTATGTAGGCGGTGCTACAGAGT
TCTTGAAGTGGTGGCCTAACTACGGCTACACTAGAAGAACAGTATTTGGTATCTGCGCTCTGCTGAAGCC
AGTTACCTTCGGAAAAAGAGTTGGTAGCTCTTGATCCGGCAAACAAACCACCGCTGGTAGCGGTGGTTTT
TTTGTTTGCAAGCAGCAGATTACGCGCAGAAAAAAAGGATCTCAAGAAGATCCTTTGATCTTTTCTACGG
GGTCTGACACTCAGTGGAACGAAAACTCACGTTAAGGGATTTTGGTCATGAGATTATCAAAAAGGATCTT
CACCTAGATCCTTTTAAATTAAAAATGAAGTTTTAAATCAATCTAAAGTATATATGAGTAAACTTGGTCT
GACAGTTACCAATGCTTAATCAGTGAGGCACCTATCTCAGCGATCTGTCTATTTCGTTCATCCATAGTTG
CCTGACTCCCCGTCGTGTAGATAACTACGATACGGGAGGGCTTACCATCTGGCCCCAGTGCTGCAATGAT
ACCGCGAGACCCACGCTCACCGGCTCCAGATTTATCAGCAATAAACCAGCCAGCCGGAAGGGCCGAGCGC
AGAAGTGGTCCTGCAACTTTATCCGCCTCCATCCAGTCTATTAATTGTTGCCGGGAAGCTAGAGTAAGTA
GTTCGCCAGTTAATAGTTTGCGCAACGTTGTTGCCATTGCTACAGGCATCGTGGTGTCACGCTCGTCGTT
TGGTATGGCTTCATTCAGCTCCGGTTCCCAACGATCAAGGCGAGTTACATGATCCCCCATGTTGTGCAAA
AAAGCGGTTAGCTCCTTCGGTCCTCCGATCGTTGTCAGAAGTAAGTTGGCCGCAGTGTTATCACTCATGG
TTATGGCAGCACTGCATAATTCTCTTACTGTCATGCCATCCGTAAGATGCTTTTCTGTGACTGGTGAGTA
CTCAACCAAGTCATTCTGAGAATAGTGTATGCGGCGACCGAGTTGCTCTTGCCCGGCGTCAATACGGGAT
AATACCGCGCCACATAGCAGAACTTTAAAAGTGCTCATCATTGGAAAACGTTCTTCGGGGCGAAAACTCT
CAAGGATCTTACCGCTGTTGAGATCCAGTTCGATGTAACCCACTCGTGCACCCAACTGATCTTCAGCATC
TTTTACTTTCACCAGCGTTTCTGGGTGAGCAAAAACAGGAAGGCAAAATGCCGCAAAAAAGGGAATAAGG
GCGACACGGAAATGTTGAATACTCATACTCTTCCTTTTTCAATATTATTGAAGCATTTATCAGGGTTATT
GTCTCATGAGCGGATACATATTTGAATGTATTTAGAAAAATAAACAAATAGGGGTTCCGCGCACATTTCC
CCGAAAAGTGCCACCTGACGTCGACGGATCGGGAGATCGATCTCCCGATCCCCTAGGGTCGACTCTCAGT
ACAATCTGCTCTGATGCCGCATAGTTAAGCCAGTATCTGCTCCCTGCTTGTGTGTTGGAGGTCGCTGAGT
AGTGCGCGAGCAAAATTTAAGCTACAACAAGGCAAGGCTTGACCGACAATTGCATGAAGAATCTGCTTAG
GGTTAGGCGTTTTGCGCTGCTTCGCGATGTACGGGCCAGATATACGCGTTGACATTGATTATTGACTAGT
TATTAATAGTAATCAATTACGGGGTCATTAGTTCATAGCCCATATATGGAGTTCCGCGTTACATAACTTA
CGGTAAATGGCCCGCCTGGCTGACCGCCCAACGACCCCCGCCCATTGACGTCAATAATGACGTATGTTCC
CATAGTAACGCCAATAGGGACTTTCCATTGACGTCAATGGGTGGAGTATTTACGGTAAACTGCCCACTTG
GCAGTACATCAAGTGTATCATATGCCAAGTACGCCCCCTATTGACGTCAATGACGGTAAATGGCCCGCCT
GGCATTATGCCCAGTACATGACCTTATGGGACTTTCCTACTTGGCAGTACATCTACGTATTAGTCATCGC
TATTACCATGGTGATGCGGTTTTGGCAGTACATCAATGGGCGTGGATAGCGGTTTGACTCACGGGGATTT
CCAAGTCTCCACCCCATTGACGTCAATGGGAGTTTGTTTTGGCACCAAAATCAACGGGACTTTCCAAAAT
GTCGTAACAACTCCGCCCCATTGACGCAAATGGGCGGTAGGCGTGTACGGTGGGAGGTCTATATAAGCAG
AGCTGGTTTAGTGAACCGTCAGATCCGCTAGAGATCCGCGGCCGCTAATACGACTCACTATAGGGAGAGC
CGCCACCATGAAACGGACAGCCGACGGAAGCGAGTTCGAGTCACCAAAGAAGAAGCGGAAAGTCTCTGAG
GTGGAGTTTTCCCACGAGTACTGGATGAGACATGCCCTGACCCTGGCCAAGAGGGCACGCGATGAGAGGG
AGGTGCCTGTGGGAGCCGTGCTGGTGCTGAACAATAGAGTGATCGGCGAGGGCTGGAACAGAGCCATCGG
CCTGCACGACCCAACAGCCCATGCCGAAATTATGGCCCTGAGACAGGGCGGCCTGGTCATGCAGAACTAC
AGACTGATTGACGCCACCCTGTACGTGACATTCGAGCCTTGCGTGATGTGCGCCGGCGCCATGATCCACT
CTAGGATCGGCCGCGTGGTGTTTGGCTGGAGGAACTCAAAAAGAGGCGCCGCAGGCTCCCTGATGAACGT
GCTGAACTACCCCGGCATGAATCACCGCGTCGAAATTACCGAGGGAATCCTGGCAGATGAATGTGCCGCC
CTGCTGTGCGATTTCTATCGGATGCCTAGACAGGTGTTCAATGCTCAGAAGAAGGCCCAGAGCTCCATCA
ACTCCGGAGGATCTAGCGGAGGCTCCTCTGGCTCTGAGACACCTGGCACAAGCGAGAGCGCAACACCTGA
AAGCAGCGGGGGCAGCAGCGGGGGGTCATCAAAGCTGGAGAAATTCACCAACTGTTATAGCCTGTCTAAG
ACCCTGCGCTTCAAGGCAATCCCAGTGGGCAAGACACAAGAGAACATTGACAACAAACGGCTCCTGGTGG
AGGATGAGAAGAGGGCTGAAGATTACAAGGGCGTTAAGAAGCTGCTGGATAGGTACTATCTGTCATTCAT
CAACGATGTCCTCCACAGTATCAAGCTGAAGAATCTGAACAATTACATTTCTCTGTTCCGGAAGAAGACA
CGGACCGAGAAGGAGAACAAAGAGCTGGAGAATCTGGAGATCAACCTGAGGAAAGAAATAGCTAAGGCTT
TCAAAGGGAACGAGGGTTACAAGTCCCTGTTCAAGAAAGACATTATCGAGACTATTCTGCCTGAGTTCCT
GGACGATAAAGATGAGATCGCCCTCGTCAATTCCTTCAAT
Features (pLannotate 1.2.2; 17 found; start..end, strand, type, name):
   3328..3387    +  CDS            E2A: 2A peptide from equine rhinitis A virus polyprotein Eukaryotic ribosomes fail to insert a peptide bond between the Gly and Pro residues, yielding separate polypeptides.
   3388..4104    +  CDS            EGFP: the original enhanced GFP (Yang et al., 1996) mammalian codon-optimized
   4150..4374    +  polyA_signal   bGH poly(A) signal: bovine growth hormone polyadenylation signal
   4378..4399    +  promoter       SV40 promoter (fragment): SV40 enhancer and early promoter
   4404..4420    +  misc_feature   MCS (fragment): pBluescript multiple cloning site
   4469..4485    -  protein_bind   lac operator: The lac repressor binds to the lac operator to inhibit transcription in E. coli. This inhibition can be relieved by adding lactose or isopropyl-β-D-thiogalactopyranoside (IPTG). lac repressor encoded by lacI
   4493..4523    -  promoter       lac promoter: promoter for the E. coli lac operon
   4538..4559    -  protein_bind   CAP binding site: CAP binding activates transcription in the presence of cAMP. E. coli catabolite activator protein
   4572..4664    -  CDS            lacI (fragment): lac repressor; lacI; The lac repressor binds to the lac operator to inhibit transcription in E. coli. This inhibition can be relieved by adding lactose or isopropyl-β-D-thiogalactopyranoside (IPTG).
   4847..5435    -  rep_origin     ori: high-copy-number ColE1/pMB1/pBR322/pUC origin of replication
   5606..6466    -  CDS            AmpR: β-lactamase; bla; confers resistance to ampicillin, carbenicillin, and related antibiotics
   6467..6571    -  promoter       AmpR promoter: bla
   6642..6686    -  misc_feature   bom (fragment): basis of mobility region from pBR322
   6841..7220    +  enhancer       CMV enhancer: human cytomegalovirus immediate early enhancer
   7221..7424    +  promoter       CMV promoter: human cytomegalovirus (CMV) immediate early promoter
   7466..7484    +  promoter       T7 promoter: promoter for bacteriophage T7 RNA polymerase
   7555..8046    +  CDS            tadA: TADA_ECOLI - Also known as yfhC. Experimental evidence at protein level: Swiss-Prot protein existence level 1. Catalyzes the deamination of adenosine to inosine at the wobble position 34 of tRNA(Arg2). Essential for cell viability. From Escherichia coli (strain K12).
