[The description below was written by a language model from this plasmid's Addgene catalogue record and pLannotate feature annotations shown in this document.]
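Description:
pCMV-RVR-ABE8e-V106W is a high-copy mammalian expression plasmid on a pCMV backbone that produces a Cas12a-based adenine base editor together with a separate EGFP marker. It is propagated in E. coli through a ColE1/pUC-type origin and selected with ampicillin via the bla gene and its native promoter. Short remnants of lac regulatory elements, a lacI fragment, a pBR322 bom fragment, an SV40 promoter fragment and a multiple cloning site fragment are annotated in the backbone and appear to be cloning leftovers without a stated function.

The payload is a single transcription unit driven by the human CMV immediate-early enhancer and promoter, with a T7 promoter just downstream that could support in vitro transcription. The open reading frame begins with an evolved E. coli TadA adenosine deaminase, recorded as TadA*8e carrying the V106W substitution, fused to catalytically dead LbCas12a bearing the G532R/K538V/Y542R ("RVR") mutations. The automated annotation detects the tadA segment but does not label the dLbCas12a portion, which presumably occupies the large unannotated stretch that runs across the origin of the circular map and ends at the E2A peptide. E2A causes ribosomal skipping, so EGFP is released as an unfused protein that reports on transfection and expression, and the transcript ends at a bGH polyadenylation signal.

No crRNA expression cassette is annotated, so the guide is presumably supplied separately. The plasmid is intended for adenine base editing in mammalian cells, and the associated work concerns multiplexed base editing with Cas12a variant-derived cytosine and adenine editors.
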