Addgene plasmid #193659: pCMV-RVR-ABE8e-V106W
Purpose: Expression of base editor RVR-ABE8e-V106W in mammalian cells for base editing, along with non-fused EGFP fluorescence
Depositing lab: Liangxue Lai. Depositing organization: Guangzhou Institute of Biomedicine and Health (GIBH), Chinese Academy of Sciences. Publication: Multiplexed base editing through Cas12a variant-mediated cytosine and adenine base editors. Chen F, Lian M, Ma B, Gou S, Luo X, Yang K, Shi H, Xie J, Ge W, Ouyang Z, Lai C, Li N, Zhang Q, Jin Q, Liang Y, Chen T, Wang J, Zhao X, Li L, Yu M, Ye Y, Wang K, Wu H, Lai L. Commun Biol. 2022 Nov 2;5(1):1163. doi: 10.1038/s42003-022-04152-8. PubMed 36323848.
Backbone
  Vector backbone: pCMV
  Vector type: Mammalian Expression
Growth in bacteria
  Bacterial resistance: Ampicillin, 100 μg/mL
  Growth temperature: 37°C
  Growth strain: DH5alpha
  Copy number: High Copy
Gene/Insert
  Gene/Insert name: RVR-dLbCas12a-TadA*8e-V106W, EGFP
  Species: Synthetic
  Mutation: dLbCas12a-G532R/K538V/Y542R, TadA*8e-V106W
  Promoter: CMV
  Cloning method: Unknown
  Sequencing primers: 5′ CMV
Terms and licenses: Academic/Nonprofit Terms; Industry Terms: Not Available to Industry
How to cite: pCMV-RVR-ABE8e-V106W was a gift from Liangxue Lai (Addgene plasmid # 193659 ; http://n2t.net/addgene:193659 ; RRID:Addgene_193659)
